>Addgene plasmid #68811 | pCW57.1-FOXM1b | addgene full sequence | sequence record 419548 | Addgene NGS Result
ATACCGCTCGCCGCAGCCGAACGACCGAGCGCAGCGAGTCAGTGAGCGAGGAAGCGGAAGAGCGCCCAAT
ACGCAAACCGCCTCTCCCCGCGCGTTGGCCGATTCATTAATGCAGCTGGCACGACAGGTTTCCCGACTGG
AAAGCGGGCAGTGAGCGCAACGCAATTAATGTGAGTTAGCTCACTCATTAGGCACCCCAGGCTTTACACT
TTATGCTTCCGGCTCGTATGTTGTGTGGAATTGTGAGCGGATAACAATTTCACACAGGAAACAGCTATGA
CCATGATTACGCCAAGCGCGCAATTAACCCTCACTAAAGGGAACAAAAGCTGGAGCTGCAAGCTTAATGT
AGTCTTATGCAATACTCTTGTAGTCTTGCAACATGGTAACGATGAGTTAGCAACATGCCTTACAAGGAGA
GAAAAAGCACCGTGCATGCCGATTGGTGGAAGTAAGGTGGTACGATCGTGCCTTATTAGGAAGGCAACAG
ACGGGTCTGACATGGATTGGACGAACCACTGAATTGCCGCATTGCAGAGATATTGTATTTAAGTGCCTAG
CTCGATACATAAACGGGTCTCTCTGGTTAGACCAGATCTGAGCCTGGGAGCTCTCTGGCTAACTAGGGAA
CCCACTGCTTAAGCCTCAATAAAGCTTGCCTTGAGTGCTTCAAGTAGTGTGTGCCCGTCTGTTGTGTGAC
TCTGGTAACTAGAGATCCCTCAGACCCTTTTAGTCAGTGTGGAAAATCTCTAGCAGTGGCGCCCGAACAG
GGACTTGAAAGCGAAAGGGAAACCAGAGGAGCTCTCTCGACGCAGGACTCGGCTTGCTGAAGCGCGCACG
GCAAGAGGCGAGGGGCGGCGACTGGTGAGTACGCCAAAAATTTTGACTAGCGGAGGCTAGAAGGAGAGAG
ATGGGTGCGAGAGCGTCAGTATTAAGCGGGGGAGAATTAGATCGCGATGGGAAAAAATTCGGTTAAGGCC
AGGGGGAAAGAAAAAATATAAATTAAAACATATAGTATGGGCAAGCAGGGAGCTAGAACGATTCGCAGTT
AATCCTGGCCTGTTAGAAACATCAGAAGGCTGTAGACAAATACTGGGACAGCTACAACCATCCCTTCAGA
CAGGATCAGAAGAACTTAGATCATTATATAATACAGTAGCAACCCTCTATTGTGTGCATCAAAGGATAGA
GATAAAAGACACCAAGGAAGCTTTAGACAAGATAGAGGAAGAGCAAAACAAAAGTAAGACCACCGCACAG
CAAGCGGCCGCTGATCTTCAGACCTGGAGGAGGAGATATGAGGGACAATTGGAGAAGTGAATTATATAAA
TATAAAGTAGTAAAAATTGAACCATTAGGAGTAGCACCCACCAAGGCAAAGAGAAGAGTGGTGCAGAGAG
AAAAAAGAGCAGTGGGAATAGGAGCTTTGTTCCTTGGGTTCTTGGGAGCAGCAGGAAGCACTATGGGCGC
AGCGTCAATGACGCTGACGGTACAGGCCAGACAATTATTGTCTGGTATAGTGCAGCAGCAGAACAATTTG
CTGAGGGCTATTGAGGCGCAACAGCATCTGTTGCAACTCACAGTCTGGGGCATCAAGCAGCTCCAGGCAA
GAATCCTGGCTGTGGAAAGATACCTAAAGGATCAACAGCTCCTGGGGATTTGGGGTTGCTCTGGAAAACT
CATTTGCACCACTGCTGTGCCTTGGAATGCTAGTTGGAGTAATAAATCTCTGGAACAGATTTGGAATCAC
ACGACCTGGATGGAGTGGGACAGAGAAATTAACAATTACACAAGCTTAATACACTCCTTAATTGAAGAAT
CGCAAAACCAGCAAGAAAAGAATGAACAAGAATTATTGGAATTAGATAAATGGGCAAGTTTGTGGAATTG
GTTTAACATAACAAATTGGCTGTGGTATATAAAATTATTCATAATGATAGTAGGAGGCTTGGTAGGTTTA
AGAATAGTTTTTGCTGTACTTTCTATAGTGAATAGAGTTAGGCAGGGATATTCACCATTATCGTTTCAGA
CCCACCTCCCAACCCCGAGGGGACAATTCTCGACCTCGAGACAAATGGCAGTATTCATCCACAATTTTAA
AAGAAAAGGGGGGATTGGGGGGTACAGTGCAGGGGAAAGAATAGTAGACATAATAGCAACAGACATACAA
ACTAAAGAATTACAAAAACAAATTACAAAAATTCAAAATTTTCGGGTTTATTACAGGGACAGCAGAGATC
CACTTTGGCCGCGAATCGATATGTCGAGTTTACTCCCTATCAGTGATAGAGAACGTATGTCGAGTTTACT
CCCTATCAGTGATAGAGAACGATGTCGAGTTTACTCCCTATCAGTGATAGAGAACGTATGTCGAGTTTAC
TCCCTATCAGTGATAGAGAACGTATGTCGAGTTTACTCCCTATCAGTGATAGAGAACGTATGTCGAGTTT
ATCCCTATCAGTGATAGAGAACGTATGTCGAGTTTACTCCCTATCAGTGATAGAGAACGTATGTCGAGGT
AGGCGTGTACGGTGGGAGGCCTATATAAGCAGAGCTCGTTTAGTGAACCGTCAGATCGCCTGGAGAATTG
GCTAGCATCAACAAGTTTGTACAAAAAAGCAGGCTCGGGAATTCGTCGACTGGATCCGGTACCGAGGAGA
TCTGCCACCATGTACCCATACGATGTTCCAGATTACGCTGCGATCGCCGGCGCGCCGAAAACTAGCCCCC
GTCGGCCACTGATTCTCAAAAGACGGAGGCTGCCCCTTCCTGTTCAAAATGCCCCAAGTGAAACATCAGA
GGAGGAACCTAAGAGATCCCCTGCCCAACAGGAGTCTAATCAAGCAGAGGCCTCCAAGGAAGTGGCAGAG
TCCAACTCTTGCAAGTTTCCAGCTGGGATCAAGATTATTAACCACCCCACCATGCCCAACACGCAAGTAG
TGGCCATCCCCAACAATGCTAATATTCACAGCATCATCACAGCACTGACTGCCAAGGGAAAAGAGAGTGG
CAGTAGTGGGCCCAACAAATTCATCCTCATCAGCTGTGGGGGAGCCCCAACTCAGCCTCCAGGACTCCGG
CCTCAAACCCAAACCAGCTATGATGCCAAAAGGACAGAAGTGACCCTGGAGACCTTGGGACCAAAACCTG
CAGCTAGGGATGTGAATCTTCCTAGACCACCTGGAGCCCTTTGCGAGCAGAAACGGGAGACCTGTGCAGA
TGGTGAGGCAGCAGGCTGCACTATCAACAATAGCCTATCCAACATCCAGTGGCTTCGAAAGATGAGTTCT
GATGGACTGGGCTCCCGCAGCATCAAGCAAGAGATGGAGGAAAAGGAGAATTGTCACCTGGAGCAGCGAC
AGGTTAAGGTTGAGGAGCCTTCGAGACCATCAGCGTCCTGGCAGAACTCTGTGTCTGAGCGGCCACCCTA
CTCTTACATGGCCATGATACAATTCGCCATCAACAGCACTGAGAGGAAGCGCATGACTTTGAAAGACATC
TATACGTGGATTGAGGACCACTTTCCCTACTTTAAGCACATTGCCAAGCCAGGCTGGAAGAACTCCATCC
GCCACAACCTTTCCCTGCACGACATGTTTGTCCGGGAGACGTCTGCCAATGGCAAGGTCTCCTTCTGGAC
CATTCACCCCAGTGCCAACCGCTACTTGACATTGGACCAGGTGTTTAAGCAGCAGAAACGACCGAATCCA
GAGCTCCGCCGGAACATGACCATCAAAACCGAACTCCCCCTGGGCGCACGGCGGAAGATGAAGCCACTGC
TACCACGGGTCAGCTCATACCTGGTACCTATCCAGTTCCCGGTGAACCAGTCACTGGTGTTGCAGCCCTC
GGTGAAGGTGCCATTGCCCCTGGCGGCTTCCCTCATGAGCTCAGAGCTTGCCCGCCATAGCAAGCGAGTC
CGCATTGCCCCCAAGGTGCTGCTAGCTGAGGAGGGGATAGCTCCTCTTTCTTCTGCAGGACCAGGGAAAG
AGGAGAAACTCCTGTTTGGAGAAGGGTTTTCTCCTTTGCTTCCAGTTCAGACTATCAAGGAGGAAGAAAT
CCAGCCTGGGGAGGAAATGCCACACTTAGCGAGACCCATCAAAGTGGAGAGCCCTCCCTTGGAAGAGTGG
CCCTCCCCGGCCCCATCTTTCAAAGAGGAATCATCTCACTCCTGGGAGGATTCGTCCCAATCTCCCACCC
CAAGACCCAAGAAGTCCTACAGTGGGCTTAGGTCCCCAACCCGGTGTGTCTCGGAAATGCTTGTGATTCA
ACACAGGGAGAGGAGGGAGAGGAGCCGGTCTCGGAGGAAACAGCATCTACTGCCTCCCTGTGTGGATGAG
CCGGAGCTGCTCTTCTCAGAGGGGCCCAGTACTTCCCGCTGGGCCGCAGAGCTCCCGTTCCCAGCAGACT
CCTCTGACCCTGCCTCCCAGCTCAGCTACTCCCAGGAAGTGGGAGGACCTTTTAAGACACCCATTAAGGA
AACGCTGCCCATCTCCTCCACCCCGAGCAAATCTGTCCTCCCCAGAACCCCTGAATCCTGGAGGCTCACG
CCCCCAGCCAAAGTAGGGGGACTGGATTTCAGCCCAGTACAAACCCCCCAGGGTGCCTCTGACCCCTTGC
CTGACCCCCTGGGGCTGATGGATCTCAGCACCACTCCCTTGCAAAGTGCTCCCCCCCTTGAATCACCGCA
AAGGCTCCTCAGTTCAGAACCCTTAGACCTCATCTCCGTCCCCTTTGGCAACTCTTCTCCCTCAGATATA
GACGTCCCCAAGCCAGGCTCCCCGGAGCCACAGGTTTCTGGCCTTGCAGCCAATCGTTCTCTGACAGAAG
GCCTGGTCCTGGACACAATGAATGACAGCCTCAGCAAGATCCTGCTGGACATCAGCTTTCCTGGCCTGGA
CGAGGACCCACTGGGCCCTGACAACATCAACTGGTCCCAGTTTATTCCTGAGCTACAGTAGAGCCCCTCG
AGGTTTAAACGGCCGGCACCCAGCTTTCTTGTACAAAGTGGTTTAGTAATGAACCGGTCCACCACCACCA
CCACCACTAAGGATCCGGGGTTGGGGTTGCGCCTTTTCCAAGGCAGCCCTGGGTTTGCGCAGGGACGCGG
CTGCTCTGGGCGTGGTTCCGGGAAACGCAGCGGCGCCGACCCTGGGTCTCGCACATTCTTCACGTCCGTT
CGCAGCGTCACCCGGATCTTCGCCGCTACCCTTGTGGGCCCCCCGGCGACGCTTCCTGCTCCGCCCCTAA
GTCGGGAAGGTTCCTTGCGGTTCGCGGCGTGCCGGACGTGACAAACGGAAGCCGCACGTCTCACTAGTAC
CCTCGCAGACGGACAGCGCCAGGGAGCAATGGCAGCGCGCCGACCGCGATGGGCTGTGGCCAATAGCGGC
TGCTCAGCAGGGCGCGCCGAGAGCAGCGGCCGGGAAGGGGCGGTGCGGGAGGCGGGGTGTGGGGCGGTAG
TGTGGGCCCTGTTCCTGCCCGCGCGGTGTTCCGCATTCTGCAAGCCTCCGGAGCGCACGTCGGCAGTCGG
CTCCCTCGTTGACCGAATCACCGACCTCTCTCCCCAGCAATTCACCATGACCGAGTACAAGCCCACGGTG
CGCCTCGCCACCCGCGACGACGTCCCCAGGGCCGTACGCACCCTCGCCGCCGCGTTCGCCGACTACCCCG
CCACGCGCCACACCGTCGATCCGGACCGCCACATCGAGCGGGTCACCGAGCTGCAAGAACTCTTCCTCAC
GCGCGTCGGGCTCGACATCGGCAAGGTGTGGGTCGCGGACGACGGCGCCGCGGTGGCGGTCTGGACCACG
CCGGAGAGCGTCGAAGCGGGGGCGGTGTTCGCCGAGATCGGCCCGCGCATGGCCGAGTTGAGCGGTTCCC
GGCTGGCCGCGCAGCAACAGATGGAAGGCCTCCTGGCGCCGCACCGGCCCAAGGAGCCCGCGTGGTTCCT
GGCCACCGTCGGCGTCTCGCCCGACCACCAGGGCAAGGGTCTGGGCAGCGCCGTCGTGCTCCCCGGAGTG
GAGGCGGCCGAGCGCGCCGGGGTGCCCGCCTTCCTGGAGACCTCCGCGCCCCGCAACCTCCCCTTCTACG
AGCGGCTCGGCTTCACCGTCACCGCCGACGTCGAGGTGCCCGAAGGACCGCGCACCTGGTGCATGACCCG
CAAGCCCGGTGCCGAAGGTAGAGGTTCTCTCCTCACTTGTGGTGATGTTGAAGAAAACCCTGGTCCAATG
TCTAGACTGGACAAGAGCAAAGTCATAAACGGAGCTCTGGAATTACTCAATGGTGTCGGTATCGAAGGCC
TGACGACAAGGAAACTCGCTCAAAAGCTGGGAGTTGAGCAGCCTACCCTGTACTGGCACGTGAAGAACAA
GCGGGCCCTGCTCGATGCCCTGCCAATCGAGATGCTGGACAGGCATCATACCCACTTCTGCCCCCTGGAA
GGCGAGTCATGGCAAGACTTTCTGCGGAACAACGCCAAGTCATACCGCTGTGCTCTCCTCTCACATCGCG
ACGGGGCTAAAGTGCATCTCGGCACCCGCCCAACAGAGAAACAGTACGAAACCCTGGAAAATCAGCTCGC
GTTCCTGTGTCAGCAAGGCTTCTCCCTGGAGAACGCACTGTACGCTCTGTCCGCCGTGGGCCACTTTACA
CTGGGCTGCGTATTGGAGGAACAGGAGCATCAAGTAGCAAAAGAGGAAAGAGAGACACCTACCACCGATT
CTATGCCCCCACTTCTGAGACAAGCAATTGAGCTGTTCGACCGGCAGGGAGCCGAACCTGCCTTCCTTTT
CGGCCTGGAACTAATCATATGTGGCCTGGAGAAACAGCTAAAGTGCGAAAGCGGCGGGCCGACCGACGCC
CTTGACGATTTTGACTTAGACATGCTCCCAGCCGATGCCCTTGACGACTTTGACCTTGATATGCTGCCTG
CTGACGCTCTTGACGATTTTGACCTTGACATGCTCCCCGGGTAACTAAGTAAGGATCGATCCAAGATATC
GTATTCTTAACTATGTTGCTCCTTTTACGCTATGTGGATACGCTGCTTTAATGCCTTTGTATCATGCTAT
TGCTTCCCGTATGGCTTTCATTTTCTCCTCCTTGTATAAATCCTGGTTGCTGTCTCTTTATGAGGAGTTG
TGGCCCGTTGTCAGGCAACGTGGCGTGGTGTGCACTGTGTTTGCTGACGCAACCCCCACTGGTTGGGGCA
TTGCCACCACCTGTCAGCTCCTTTCCGGGACTTTCGCTTTCCCCCTCCCTATTGCCACGGCGGAACTCAT
CGCCGCCTGCCTTGCCCGCTGCTGGACAGGGGCTCGGCTGTTGGGCACTGACAATTCCGTGGTGTTGTCG
GGGAAGCTGACGTCCTTTCCATGGCTGCTCGCCTGTGTTGCCACCTGGATTCTGCGCGGGACGTCCTTCT
GCTACGTCCCTTCGGCCCTCAATCCAGCGGACCTTCCTTCCCGCGGCCTGCTGCCGGCTCTGCGGCCTCT
TCCGCGTCTTCGCCTTCGCCCTCAGACGAGTCGGATCTCCCTTTGGGCCGCCTCCCCGCCTGTTTCGCCT
CGGCGTCCGGACTAGAGGTACCTTTAAGACCAATGACTTACAAGGCAGCTGTAGATCTTAGCCACTTTTT
AAAAGAAAAGGGGGGACTGGAAGGGCTAATTCACTCCCAACGAAGACAAGATCTGCTTTTTGCTTGTACT
GGGTCTCTCTGGTTAGACCAGATCTGAGCCTGGGAGCTCTCTGGCTAACTAGGGAACCCACTGCTTAAGC
CTCAATAAAGCTTGCCTTGAGTGCTTCAAGTAGTGTGTGCCCGTCTGTTGTGTGACTCTGGTAACTAGAG
ATCCCTCAGACCCTTTTAGTCAGTGTGGAAAATCTCTAGCAGTAGTAGTTCATGTCATCTTATTATTCAG
TATTTATAACTTGCAAAGAAATGAATATCAGAGAGTGAGAGGAACTTGTTTATTGCAGCTTATAATGGTT
ACAAATAAAGCAATAGCATCACAAATTTCACAAATAAAGCATTTTTTTCACTGCATTCTAGTTGTGGTTT
GTCCAAACTCATCAATGTATCTTATCATGTCTGGCTCTAGCTATCCCGCCCCTAACTCCGCCCATCCCGC
CCCTAACTCCGCCCAGTTCCGCCCATTCTCCGCCCCATGGCTGACTAATTTTTTTTATTTATGCAGAGGC
CGAGGCCGCCTCGGCCTCTGAGCTATTCCAGAAGTAGTGAGGAGGCTTTTTTGGAGGCCTTTCAAATATG
TATCCGCTCATGAGACAATAACCCTGATAAATGCTTCAATAATATTGAAAAAGGAAGAGTATGAGTATTC
AACATTTCCGTGTCGCCCTTATTCCCTTTTTTGCGGCATTTTGCCTTCCTGTTTTTGCTCACCCAGAAAC
GCTGGTGAAAGTAAAAGATGCTGAAGATCAGTTGGGTGCACGAGTGGGTTACATCGAACTGGATCTCAAC
AGCGGTAAGATCCTTGAGAGTTTTCGCCCCGAAGAACGTTTTCCAATGATGAGCACTTTTAAAGTTCTGC
TATGTGGCGCGGTATTATCCCGTATTGACGCCGGGCAAGAGCAACTCGGTCGCCGCATACACTATTCTCA
GAATGACTTGGTTGAGTACTCACCAGTCACAGAAAAGCATCTTACGGATGGCATGACAGTAAGAGAATTA
TGCAGTGCTGCCATAACCATGAGTGATAACACTGCGGCCAACTTACTTCTGACAACGATCGGAGGACCGA
AGGAGCTAACCGCTTTTTTGCACAACATGGGGGATCATGTAACTCGCCTTGATCGTTGGGAACCGGAGCT
GAATGAAGCCATACCAAACGACGAGCGTGACACCACGATGCCTGTAGCAATGGCAACAACGTTGCGCAAA
CTATTAACTGGCGAACTACTTACTCTAGCTTCCCGGCAACAATTAATAGACTGGATGGAGGCGGATAAAG
TTGCAGGACCACTTCTGCGCTCGGCCCTTCCGGCTGGCTGGTTTATTGCTGATAAATCTGGAGCCGGTGA
GCGTGGGTCTCGCGGTATCATTGCAGCACTGGGGCCAGATGGTAAGCCCTCCCGTATCGTAGTTATCTAC
ACGACGGGGAGTCAGGCAACTATGGATGAACGAAATAGACAGATCGCTGAGATAGGTGCCTCACTGATTA
AGCATTGGTAACTGTCAGACCAAGTTTACTCATATATACTTTAGATTGATTTAAAACTTCATTTTTAATT
TAAAAGGATCTAGGTGAAGATCCTTTTTGATAATCTCATGACCAAAATCCCTTAACGTGAGTTTTCGTTC
CACTGAGCGTCAGACCCCGTAGAAAAGATCAAAGGATCTTCTTGAGATCCTTTTTTTCTGCGCGTAATCT
GCTGCTTGCAAACAAAAAAACCACCGCTACCAGCGGTGGTTTGTTTGCCGGATCAAGAGCTACCAACTCT
TTTTCCGAAGGTAACTGGCTTCAGCAGAGCGCAGATACCAAATACTGTTCTTCTAGTGTAGCCGTAGTTA
GGCCACCACTTCAAGAACTCTGTAGCACCGCCTACATACCTCGCTCTGCTAATCCTGTTACCAGTGGCTG
CTGCCAGTGGCGATAAGTCGTGTCTTACCGGGTTGGACTCAAGACGATAGTTACCGGATAAGGCGCAGCG
GTCGGGCTGAACGGGGGGTTCGTGCACACAGCCCAGCTTGGAGCGAACGACCTACACCGAACTGAGATAC
CTACAGCGTGAGCTATGAGAAAGCGCCACGCTTCCCGAAGGGAGAAAGGCGGACAGGTATCCGGTAAGCG
GCAGGGTCGGAACAGGAGAGCGCACGAGGGAGCTTCCAGGGGGAAACGCCTGGTATCTTTATAGTCCTGT
CGGGTTTCGCCACCTCTGACTTGAGCGTCGATTTTTGTGATGCTCGTCAGGGGGGCGGAGCCTATGGAAA
AACGCCAGCAACGCGGCCTTTTTACGGTTCCTGGCCTTTTGCTGGCCTTTTGCTCACATGTTCTTTCCTG
CGTTATCCCCTGATTCTGTGGATAACCGTATTACCGCCTTTGAGTGAGCTG
Features (pLannotate 1.2.2; 31 found; start..end, strand, type, name):
      3..60      +  rep_origin     RSF ori (fragment): Plasmids containing the RSF 1030 origin of replication can be propagated in E. coli cells that contain additional plasmids with compatible origins.
     62..154     +  CDS            lacI (fragment): lac repressor; lacI; The lac repressor binds to the lac operator to inhibit transcription in E. coli. This inhibition can be relieved by adding lactose or isopropyl-β-D-thiogalactopyranoside (IPTG).
    167..188     +  protein_bind   CAP binding site: CAP binding activates transcription in the presence of cAMP. E. coli catabolite activator protein
    203..233     +  promoter       lac promoter: promoter for the E. coli lac operon
    241..257     +  protein_bind   lac operator: The lac repressor binds to the lac operator to inhibit transcription in E. coli. This inhibition can be relieved by adding lactose or isopropyl-β-D-thiogalactopyranoside (IPTG). lac repressor encoded by lacI
    302..320     +  promoter       T3 promoter: promoter for bacteriophage T3 RNA polymerase
    348..574     +  promoter       RSV promoter: Rous sarcoma virus enhancer/promoter
    575..755     +  LTR            5' LTR (truncated): truncated 5' long terminal repeat (LTR) from HIV-1
    802..927     +  misc_feature   HIV-1 Ψ: packaging signal of human immunodeficiency virus type 1
    911..1274    +  CDS            HIV-1 gag (fragment): gag protein from human immunodeficiency virus 1; gag
   1420..1653    +  misc_feature   RRE: The Rev response element (RRE) of HIV-1 allows for Rev-dependent mRNA export from the nucleus to the cytoplasm.
   2030..2054    +  CDS            Rev (fragment): human immunodeficiency virus 1 (HIV-1) Rev protein; rev; enhances nuclear export of unspliced and incompletely spliced viral mRNAs
   2095..2212    +  misc_feature   cPPT/CTS: central polypurine tract and central termination sequence of HIV-1
   2266..2580    +  promoter       tight TRE promoter: Tet-responsive promoter PTight, consisting of seven tet operator sequences followed by the minimal CMV promoter
   2601..2625    +  protein_bind   attB1: mutant version of attB; recombination site for the Gateway® BP reaction BP Clonase™
   2673..2699    +  CDS            3xHA (fragment): three tandem HA epitope tags
   2718..4958    +  CDS            FOXM1: FOXM1_HUMAN - Also known as FKHL16, HFH11, MPP2, WIN. Experimental evidence at protein level: Swiss-Prot protein existence level 1. Transcriptional factor regulating the expression of cell cycle genes essential for DNA replication and mitosis. Plays a role in the control of cell proliferation. Plays also a role in DNA breaks repair participating in the DNA damage checkpoint response. From Homo sapiens (Human).
   4988..5012    -  protein_bind   attB2: mutant version of attB; recombination site for the Gateway® BP reaction BP Clonase™
   5029..5047    +  CDS            9xHis (fragment): 9xHis affinity tag
   5057..5567    +  promoter       hPGK promoter: human phosphoglycerate kinase 1 promoter
   5577..6173    +  CDS            PuroR (fragment): puromycin N-acetyltransferase; pac from Streptomyces; confers resistance to puromycin
   6228..6925    +  CDS            rtTA3 (fragment): reverse tetracycline transactivator 3 activates expression from Tet-responsive promoters in the presence of doxycycline
   6855..6965    +  CDS            VP48: 3 tandem repeats of the minimal activation domain of herpes simplex virus VP16 (Cheng et al., 2013)
   7001..7549    +  misc_feature   WPRE (fragment): woodchuck hepatitis virus posttranscriptional regulatory element
   7575..7646    +  CDS            nef (fragment): NEF_HV1Z2 - Experimental evidence at protein level: Swiss-Prot protein existence level 1. Extracellular Nef protein targets CD4(+) T-lymphocytes for apoptosis by interacting with CXCR4 surface receptors. From Human immunodeficiency virus type 1 group M subtype D (isolate Z2/CDC-Z34) (HIV-1).
   7648..7881    +  LTR            3' LTR (ΔU3): self-inactivating 3' long terminal repeat (LTR) from HIV-1
   7953..8074    +  polyA_signal   SV40 poly(A) signal: SV40 polyadenylation signal
   8114..8249    +  rep_origin     SV40 ori: SV40 origin of replication
   8257..8320    +  promoter       AmpR promoter: bla
   8321..9181    +  CDS            AmpR: β-lactamase; bla; confers resistance to ampicillin, carbenicillin, and related antibiotics
   9352..9940    +  rep_origin     ori: high-copy-number ColE1/pMB1/pBR322/pUC origin of replication
