[The description below was written by a language model from this plasmid's Addgene catalogue record and pLannotate feature annotations shown in this document.]
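Description:
pCW57.1-FOXM1b is a doxycycline-inducible, all-in-one lentiviral expression vector of about 10.1 kb, built on the pCW57.1 backbone to express human FOXM1b in mammalian cells. It is propagated in E. coli through a high-copy ColE1/pUC-type origin with ampicillin resistance. The lentiviral portion has a third-generation layout. An RSV promoter drives a truncated HIV-1 5' LTR, followed by the Ψ packaging signal, the Rev response element and the cPPT/CTS, and the transfer cassette ends in a WPRE and a self-inactivating ΔU3 3' LTR. An SV40 poly(A) signal and SV40 origin lie downstream. Short annotated fragments such as lacI, RSF ori, gag, Rev, nef and a His-tag remnant appear to be backbone leftovers rather than functional parts.

The payload is the human FOXM1b open reading frame, which encodes a forkhead transcription factor that regulates cell cycle genes needed for DNA replication and mitosis. It carries an N-terminal HA epitope tag and was inserted by Gateway cloning, so it is flanked by attB1 and attB2 sites. Expression is controlled by the tight TRE promoter, which consists of seven tet operators upstream of a minimal CMV promoter. A second cassette in the same provirus uses the human PGK promoter to express puromycin N-acetyltransferase followed by the reverse tetracycline transactivator rtTA3. A single transduction therefore supplies both puromycin selection and the Tet-On activator, and adding doxycycline switches on HA-FOXM1b. The depositor notes that the source cDNA carries a SNP causing a serine-to-proline substitution, described as a natural variant that does not affect function. The associated work concerns FOXM1 overexpression and cell cycle progression in epithelial ovarian cancer.
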