Addgene plasmid #68811: pCW57.1-FOXM1b
Purpose: Doxycycline inducible lentiviral vector for FOXM1b expression in mammalian cells
Depositing lab: Adam Karpf. Depositing organization: University of Nebraska Medical Center. Publication: Genetic determinants of FOXM1 overexpression in epithelial ovarian cancer and functional contribution to cell cycle progression. Barger CJ, Zhang W, Hillman J, Stablewski AB, Higgins MJ, Vanderhyden BC, Odunsi K, Karpf AR. Oncotarget. 2015 Jul 16. 4546 PubMed 26243836.
Backbone
  Vector backbone: pCW57.1
  Backbone manufacturer: Broad Insitute
  Backbone size w/o insert (bp): 7667
  Total vector size (bp): 10061
  Vector type: Mammalian Expression, Lentiviral ; Doxycycline inducible
  Selectable markers: Puromycin
Growth in bacteria
  Bacterial resistance: Ampicillin, 100 μg/mL
  Growth temperature: 37°C
  Growth strain: Stbl3
  Copy number: Unknown
Gene/Insert
  Gene/Insert name: FOXM1b (alt names: Forkhead Box M1b; FOXM1; Forkhead Box M1)
  Species: H. sapiens (human)
  Insert size (bp): 2407
  GenBank ID: NM_202003.2
  Entrez Gene: FOXM1 (a.k.a. FKHL16, FOXM1A, FOXM1B, FOXM1C, HFH-11, HFH11, HNF-3, INS-1, MPHOSPH2, MPP-2, MPP2, PIG29, TRIDENT)
  Promoter: TRE promoter, Tet ON
  Tag / fusion protein: HA (N terminal on insert)
  Cloning method: Gateway Cloning
  Sequencing primers: 5′ LNCX (5'-AGCTCGTTTAGTGAACCGTCAGATC-3'); 3′ O.PGK1b-R (5'-GAACGGACGTGAAGAATGTG-3')
Resource information
  A portion of this plasmid was derived from a plasmid made by: The human FOXM1b open reading frame was subcloned from Origene FOXM1b cDNA construct (Cat SC128214 ) into Origene (Cat PS100013) pCMV6-AN-HA then finally subcloned into pCW57.1.
Terms and licenses: Academic/Nonprofit Terms; Industry Terms: Not Available to Industry
Depositor comments: Note: The plasmid is derived from a FOXM1b cDNA clone from Origene which contains a SNP which causes a serine to proline amino acid residue substitution. This residue change is a natural variant and does not affect plasmid function.
How to cite: pCW57.1-FOXM1b was a gift from Adam Karpf (Addgene plasmid # 68811 ; http://n2t.net/addgene:68811 ; RRID:Addgene_68811)
