>Addgene plasmid #68811 | pCW57.1-FOXM1b | depositor partial sequence | sequence record 121165 | FOXM1-Seq-F1      GCACTGACTGCCAAGGGAAA
GGGCACAAATTCATCCTCATCAGCTGTGGGGGAGCCCCAACTCAGCCTCCAGGACTCCGGCCTCAAACCC
AAACCAGCTATGATGCCAAAAGGACAGAAGTGACCCTGGAGACCTTGGGACCAAAACCTGCAGCTAGGGA
TGTGAATCTTCCTAGACCACCTGGAGCCCTTTGCGAGCAGAAACGGGAGACCTGTGCAGATGGTGAGGCA
GCAGGCTGCACTATCAACAATAGCCTATCCAACATCCAGTGGCTTCGAAAGATGAGTTCTGATGGACTGG
GCTCCCGCAGCATCAAGCAAGAGATGGAGGAAAAGGAGAATTGTCACCTGGAGCAGCGACAGGTTAAGGT
TGAGGAGCCTTCGAGACCATCAGCGTCCTGGCAGAACTCTGTGTCTGAGCGGCCACCCTACTCTTACATG
GCCATGATACAATTCGCCATCAACAGCACTGAGAGGAAGCGCATGACTTTGAAAGACATCTATACGTGGA
TTGAGGACCACTTTCCCTACTTTAAGCACATTGCCAAGCCAGGCTGGAAGAACTCCATCCGCCACAACCT
TTCCCTGCACGACATGTTTGTCCGGGAGACGTCTGCCAATGGCAAGGTCTCCTTCTGGACCATTCACCCC
AGTGCCAACCGCTACTTGACATTGGACCAGGTGTTTAAGCAGCAGAAACGACCGAATCCAGAGCTCCGCC
GGAACATGACCATCAAAACCGAACTCCCCCTGGGCGCACGGCGGAAGATGAAGCCACTGCTACCACGGGT
CAGCTCATACCTGGTACCTATCCAGTTCCCGGTGAACCAGTCACTGGTGTTGCAGCCCTCGGTGAAGTGC
CATTGCCCCTGGCGGCTTCCCTCATGAGCTCAGAGCTTGCCCGCCATAGCAAGCGAGTCCGCATTGG
