>Addgene plasmid #68811 | pCW57.1-FOXM1b | depositor partial sequence | sequence record 121166 | FOXM1-Seq-F2    ACTGAGAGGAAGCGCATGAC
TGAGGACACTTTCCTACTTTAGCACATTGCCAAGCCAGGCTGGAAGAACTCCATCCGCCACAACCTTTCC
CTGCACGACATGTTTGTCCGGGAGACGTCTGCCAATGGCAAGGTCTCCTTCTGGACCATTCACCCCAGTG
CCAACCGCTACTTGACATTGGACCAGGTGTTTAAGCAGCAGAAACGACCGAATCCAGAGCTCCGCCGGAA
CATGACCATCAAAACCGAACTCCCCCTGGGCGCACGGCGGAAGATGAAGCCACTGCTACCACGGGTCAGC
TCATACCTGGTACCTATCCAGTTCCCGGTGAACCAGTCACTGGTGTTGCAGCCCTCGGTGAAGGTGCCAT
TGCCCCTGGCGGCTTCCCTCATGAGCTCAGAGCTTGCCCGCCATAGCAAGCGAGTCCGCATTGCCCCCAA
GGTGCTGCTAGCTGAGGAGGGGATAGCTCCTCTTTCTTCTGCAGGACCAGGGAAAGAGGAGAAACTCCTG
TTTGGAGAAGGGTTTTCTCCTTTGCTTCCAGTTCAGACTATCAAGGAGGAAGAAATCCAGCCTGGGGAGG
AAATGCCACACTTAGCGAGACCCATCAAAGTGGAGAGCCCTCCCTTGGAAGAGTGGCCCTCCCCGGCCCC
ATCTTTCAAAGAGGAATCATCTCACTCCTGGGAGGATTCGTCCCAATCTCCCACCCCAAGACCCAAGAAG
TCCTACAGTGGGCTTATGTCCCCAACCCGGTGTGTCTCGGAAATGCTTGTGATTCAACACAGGGAGAGGA
GGGAGAGGAGCCGGTCTCGGAGGAACAGCATCTACTGCCTCCCTGTGTGGATGAGCCGAGCTGCTCTTCT
CAGAGGGCCCAGTACTTCCCGCTGGCGCAGAGCTCCGTTCCCAGCAGACTCCTCTGACCTGCCTCCCAGC
TCAG
