>Addgene plasmid #68811 | pCW57.1-FOXM1b | depositor partial sequence | sequence record 121168 | FOXM1-Seq-F4 AGCTCAGCTACTCCCAGGAA
ACCCCATTAAGAACGCTGCCCATCTCCTCCACCCCGAGCAAATCTGTCCTCCCCAGAACCCCTGAATCCT
GGAGGCTCACGCCCCCAGCCAAAGTAGGGGGACTGGATTTCAGCCCAGTACAAACCCCCCAGGGTGCCTC
TGACCCCTTGCCTGACCCCCTGGGGCTGATGGATCTCAGCACCACTCCCTTGCAAAGTGCTCCCCCCCTT
GAATCACCGCAAAGGCTCCTCAGTTCAGAACCCTTAGACCTCATCTCCGTCCCCTTTGGCAACTCTTCTC
CCTCAGATATAGACGTCCCCAAGCCAGGCTCCCCGGAGCCACAGGTTTCTGGCCTTGCAGCCAATCGTTC
TCTGACAGAAGGCCTGGTCCTGGACACAATGAATGACAGCCTCAGCAAGATCCTGCTGGACATCAGCTTT
CCTGGCCTGGACGAGGACCCACTGGGCCCTGACAACATCAACTGGTCCCAGTTTATTCCTGAGCTACAGT
AGAGCCCCTCGAGGTTTAAACGGCCGGCACCCAGCTTTCTTGTACAAAGTGGTTTAGTAATGAACCGGTC
CACCACCACCACCACCACTAAGGATCCGGGGTTGGGGTTGCGCCTTTTCCAAGGCAGCCCTGGGTTTGCG
CAGGGACGCGGCTGCTCTGGGCGTGGTTCCGGGAAACGCAGCGGCGCCGACCCTGGGTCTCGCACATTCT
TCACGTCCGTTCGCAGCGTCACCCGGATCTTCGCCGCTACCCTTGTGGGCCCCCCGGCGACGCTTCCTGC
TCCGCCCCTAAGTCGGGAACGTTCCTTGCGGTTCGCGGCGTGCCGGACGTGACAACGAAGCCGCACGTCT
CACTAGTACCCTCGCAGACGGACAGCGCAGGAGCATGCAGCGCGCGACGCGATGGGCTGTGCCATAGCGC
TGC
