>Addgene plasmid #68811 | pCW57.1-FOXM1b | addgene partial sequence | sequence record 123580 | CMV-F 5'-CGCAAATGGGCGGTAGGCGTG-3'
CTATATAAGCAGAGCTCGTTTAGTGAACCGTCAGATCGCCTGGAGAATTGGCTAGCATCAACAAGTTTGT
ACAAAAAAGCAGGCTCGGGAATTCGTCGACTGGATCCGGTACCGAGGAGATCTGCCACCATGTACCCATA
CGATGTTCCAGATTACGCTGCGATCGCCGGCGCGCCGAAAACTAGCCCCCGTCGGCCACTGATTCTCAAA
AGACGGAGGCTGCCCCTTCCTGTTCAAAATGCCCCAAGTGAAACATCAGAGGAGGAACCTAAGAGATCCC
CTGCCCAACAGGAGTCTAATCAAGCAGAGGCCTCCAAGGAAGTGGCAGAGTCCAACTCTTGCAAGTTTCC
AGCTGGGATCAAGATTATTAACCACCCCACCATGCCCAACACGCAAGTAGTGGCCATCCCCAACAATGCT
AATATTCACAGCATCATCACAGCACTGACTGCCAAGGGAAAAGAGAGTGGCAGTAGTGGGCCCAACAAAT
TCATCCTCATCAGCTGTGGGGGAGCCCCAACTCAGCCTCCAGGACTCCGGCCTCAAACCCAAACCAGCTA
TGATGCCAAAAGGACAGAAGTGACCCTGGAGACCTTGGGACC
