>Addgene plasmid #68811 | pCW57.1-FOXM1b | addgene partial sequence | sequence record 123582 | WPRE-R 5'-CATAGCGTAAAAGGAGCAACA-3'
GATATCTTGGATCGATCCTTACTTAGTTACCCGGGGAGCATGTCAAGGTCAAAATCGTCAAGAGCGTCAG
CAGGCAGCATATCAAGGTCAAAGTCGTCAAGGGCATCGGCTGGGAGCATGTCTAAGTCAAAATCGTCAAG
GGCGTCGGTCGGCCCGCCGCTTTCGCACTTTAGCTGTTTCTCCAGGCCACATATGATTAGTTCCAGGCCG
AAAAGGAAGGCAGGTTCGGCTCCCTGCCGGTCGAACAGCTCAATTGCTTGTCTCAGAAGTGGGGGCATAG
AATCGGTGGTAGGTGTCTCTCTTTCCTCTTTTGCTACTTGATGCTCCTGTTCCTCCAATACGCAGCCCAG
TGTAAAGTGGCCCACGGCGGACAGAGCGTACAGTGCGTTCTCCAGGGAGAAGCCTTGCTGACACAGGAAC
GCGAGCTGATTTTCCAGGGTTTCGTACTGTTTCTCTGTTGGGCGGGTGCCGAGATGCACTTTAGCCCCGT
CGCGATGTGAGAGGAGAGCACAGCGGTATGACTTGGCGTTGTTCCGCAGAAAGTCTTGCCATGACTCGCC
TTCCAGGGGGCAGAAGTGGGTATGATGCCTGTCCAGCATCTCGATTGGCAGGGCATCGAGCAGGGCCCGC
TTGTTCTTCACGTGCCAGTACAGGGTAGGCTGCTCAACTCCCAGCTTTTGAGCGAGTTTCCTTGTCGTCA
GGCCTTCGATACCGACACCATTGAGTAATTCCAGAGCTCCGTTTATGACTTTGCTCTTGTCCAGTCTAGA
CATTGGACCAGGGTTTTCTTCAACATCACCACAAGTGAGGAGAGAACCTCTACCTTCGGCACCGGGCTTG
CGGGTCATGCACCAGGTGCGCGGTCCTTCGGGCACCTCGAC
